Addgene plasmid #176486: TetO-FUW-mWnt1
Purpose: mouse Wnt1 cDNA in TetO backbone
Depositing lab: Marius Wernig. Depositing organization: Stanford University. Publication: Efficient generation of dopaminergic induced neuronal cells with midbrain characteristics. Ng YH, Chanda S, Janas JA, Yang N, Kokubu Y, Sudhof TC, Wernig M. Stem Cell Reports. 2021 Jul 13;16(7):1763-1776. doi: 10.1016/j.stemcr.2021.05.017. Epub 2021 Jun 24. PubMed 34171286.
Backbone
  Vector backbone: TetO-FUW
  Backbone size w/o insert (bp): 8393
  Total vector size (bp): 9511
  Vector type: Lentiviral
  Selectable markers: Zeocin
Growth in bacteria
  Bacterial resistance: Ampicillin, 100 μg/mL
  Growth temperature: 37°C
  Growth strain: NEB Stable
  Growth instructions: The Wernig lab uses JM109 for downstream applications.
  Copy number: Unknown
Gene/Insert
  Gene/Insert name: mouse Wnt1 cDNA
  Species: M. musculus (mouse)
  Insert size (bp): 1113
  Entrez Gene: Wnt1 (a.k.a. Int-1, Wnt-1, sw, swaying)
  Promoter: TetO
  Cloning method: Restriction Enzyme; 5′ cloning site EcoRI (not destroyed); 3′ cloning site NheI (not destroyed)
  Sequencing primers: 5′ TGACCTCCATAGAAGACACC; 3′ TTTTGTAATCCAGAGGTTGA
Terms and licenses: Academic/Nonprofit Terms; Industry Terms: Not Available to Industry
How to cite: TetO-FUW-mWnt1 was a gift from Marius Wernig (Addgene plasmid # 176486 ; http://n2t.net/addgene:176486 ; RRID:Addgene_176486)
