[The description below was written by a language model from this plasmid's Addgene catalogue record and pLannotate feature annotations shown in this document.]
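Description:
TetO-FUW-mWnt1 is an HIV-1-based lentiviral transfer plasmid of about 9.5 kb that carries the mouse Wnt1 cDNA under tetracycline-inducible control in the TetO-FUW backbone. It is propagated in E. coli through a high-copy ColE1/pUC-type origin with ampicillin resistance (AmpR), and it also contains an f1 origin. An SV40 promoter/EM7 promoter–BleoR cassette with an SV40 poly(A) signal provides the Zeocin marker listed in the record. This cassette lies downstream of the 3' LTR, outside the region packaged into virus, so it would not be carried into transduced cells with the provirus.

The viral genome is transcribed from a CMV enhancer/promoter fused to a truncated 5' LTR, an arrangement typical of Tat-independent packaging. It is followed by the Ψ packaging signal with a gag fragment, the RRE for Rev-dependent nuclear export, and the cPPT/CTS. The internal expression unit consists of a tetracycline response element with seven tetO copies joined to a minimal CMV promoter. This drives the roughly 1.1 kb Wnt1 coding sequence, which was cloned between EcoRI and NheI sites and has no annotated tag or reporter. A WPRE downstream enhances transcript expression, and the second truncated LTR and a bGH poly(A) signal close the unit. Expression depends on a tetracycline-controlled transactivator such as rtTA, which this plasmid does not encode and which must be supplied separately.

The associated publication concerns generating dopaminergic induced neuronal cells with midbrain characteristics, which suggests use for inducible Wnt1 delivery in such reprogramming experiments. The depositor and sequencing-derived records differ by a single nucleotide in length and have matching annotations.
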