Features (pLannotate 1.2.2; 32 found; start..end, strand, type, name):
      7..386     +  enhancer       CMV enhancer: human cytomegalovirus immediate early enhancer
    387..586     +  promoter       CMV promoter: human cytomegalovirus (CMV) immediate early promoter
    604..784     +  LTR            5' LTR (truncated): truncated 5' long terminal repeat (LTR) from HIV-1
    831..956     +  misc_feature   HIV-1 Ψ: packaging signal of human immunodeficiency virus type 1
    940..1303    +  CDS            HIV-1 gag (fragment): gag protein from human immunodeficiency virus 1; gag
   1449..1682    +  misc_feature   RRE: The Rev response element (RRE) of HIV-1 allows for Rev-dependent mRNA export from the nucleus to the cytoplasm.
   2059..2159    +  CDS            Rev (fragment): human immunodeficiency virus 1 (HIV-1) Rev protein; rev; enhances nuclear export of unspliced and incompletely spliced viral mRNAs
   2209..2326    +  misc_feature   cPPT/CTS: central polypurine tract and central termination sequence of HIV-1
   2383..2653    +  protein_bind   tetracycline response element: contains seven copies of the tetracycline operator tetO tetracycline repressor TetR
   2664..2681    +  misc_feature   MCS (fragment): pUC18/19 multiple cloning site
   2686..2723    +  promoter       minimal CMV promoter: human cytomegalovirus (CMV) immediate early promoter
   2829..3938    +  CDS            Wnt1: WNT1_MOUSE - Also known as Int-1 From Mus musculus (Mouse).
   3949..3972    +  misc_feature   MCS (fragment): pBluescript multiple cloning site
   3972..4560    +  misc_feature   WPRE: woodchuck hepatitis virus posttranscriptional regulatory element
   4497..5078    +  CDS            nef (fragment): NEF_HV1H2 - Experimental evidence at protein level: Swiss-Prot protein existence level 1. Extracellular Nef protein targets CD4(+) T-lymphocytes for apoptosis by interacting with CXCR4 surface receptors. From Human immunodeficiency virus type 1 group M subtype B (isolate HXB2) (HIV-1).
   5085..5265    +  LTR            5' LTR (truncated): truncated 5' long terminal repeat (LTR) from HIV-1
   5297..5521    +  polyA_signal   bGH poly(A) signal: bovine growth hormone polyadenylation signal
   5525..5546    +  promoter       SV40 promoter (fragment): SV40 enhancer and early promoter
   5567..5995    +  rep_origin     f1 ori (sequence partly withheld): f1 bacteriophage origin of replication; arrow indicates direction of (+) strand synthesis
   6009..6338    +  promoter       SV40 promoter: SV40 enhancer and early promoter
   6386..6433    +  promoter       EM7 promoter: synthetic bacterial promoter&nbsp
   6452..6826    +  CDS            BleoR: antibiotic-binding protein; Sh ble from Streptoalloteichus hindustanus; confers resistance to bleomycin, phleomycin, and Zeocin™
   6836..6961    +  CDS            ble (fragment): BLE_KLEPN - Experimental evidence at protein level: Swiss-Prot protein existence level 1. Binding protein with a strong affinity to the bleomycin family of antibiotics. Binds to CL990; an antimitotic-antibiotic compound. From Klebsiella pneumoniae.
   6956..7077    +  polyA_signal   SV40 poly(A) signal: SV40 polyadenylation signal
   7150..7166    -  protein_bind   lac operator: The lac repressor binds to the lac operator to inhibit transcription in E. coli. This inhibition can be relieved by adding lactose or isopropyl-β-D-thiogalactopyranoside (IPTG). lac repressor encoded by lacI
   7174..7204    -  promoter       lac promoter: promoter for the E. coli lac operon
   7219..7240    -  protein_bind   CAP binding site: CAP binding activates transcription in the presence of cAMP. E. coli catabolite activator protein
   7253..7345    -  CDS            lacI (fragment): lac repressor; lacI; The lac repressor binds to the lac operator to inhibit transcription in E. coli. This inhibition can be relieved by adding lactose or isopropyl-β-D-thiogalactopyranoside (IPTG).
   7528..8116    -  rep_origin     ori: high-copy-number ColE1/pMB1/pBR322/pUC origin of replication
   8287..9147    -  CDS            AmpR: β-lactamase; bla; confers resistance to ampicillin, carbenicillin, and related antibiotics
   9148..9252    -  promoter       AmpR promoter: bla
   9311..9363    -  misc_feature   bom (fragment): basis of mobility region from pBR322
>Addgene plasmid #176486 | TetO-FUW-mWnt1 | depositor full sequence | sequence record 347836 | TetO-FUW-mWnt1 sequence 9511 bps
CGCGTTGACATTGATTATTGACTAGTTATTAATAGTAATCAATTACGGGGTCATTAGTTCATAGCCCATA
TATGGAGTTCCGCGTTACATAACTTACGGTAAATGGCCCGCCTGGCTGACCGCCCAACGACCCCCGCCCA
TTGACGTCAATAATGACGTATGTTCCCATAGTAACGCCAATAGGGACTTTCCATTGACGTCAATGGGTGG
AGTATTTACGGTAAACTGCCCACTTGGCAGTACATCAAGTGTATCATATGCCAAGTACGCCCCCTATTGA
CGTCAATGACGGTAAATGGCCCGCCTGGCATTATGCCCAGTACATGACCTTATGGGACTTTCCTACTTGG
CAGTACATCTACGTATTAGTCATCGCTATTACCATGGTGATGCGGTTTTGGCAGTACATCAATGGGCGTG
GATAGCGGTTTGACTCACGGGGATTTCCAAGTCTCCACCCCATTGACGTCAATGGGAGTTTGTTTTGGCA
CCAAAATCAACGGGACTTTCCAAAATGTCGTAACAACTCCGCCCCATTGACGCAAATGGGCGGTAGGCGT
GTACGGTGGGAGGTCTATATAAGCAGCGCGTTTTGCCTGTACTGGGTCTCTCTGGTTAGACCAGATCTGA
GCCTGGGAGCTCTCTGGCTAACTAGGGAACCCACTGCTTAAGCCTCAATAAAGCTTGCCTTGAGTGCTTC
AAGTAGTGTGTGCCCGTCTGTTGTGTGACTCTGGTAACTAGAGATCCCTCAGACCCTTTTAGTCAGTGTG
GAAAATCTCTAGCAGTGGCGCCCGAACAGGGACTTGAAAGCGAAAGGGAAACCAGAGGAGCTCTCTCGAC
GCAGGACTCGGCTTGCTGAAGCGCGCACGGCAAGAGGCGAGGGGCGGCGACTGGTGAGTACGCCAAAAAT
TTTGACTAGCGGAGGCTAGAAGGAGAGAGATGGGTGCGAGAGCGTCAGTATTAAGCGGGGGAGAATTAGA
TCGCGATGGGAAAAAATTCGGTTAAGGCCAGGGGGAAAGAAAAAATATAAATTAAAACATATAGTATGGG
CAAGCAGGGAGCTAGAACGATTCGCAGTTAATCCTGGCCTGTTAGAAACATCAGAAGGCTGTAGACAAAT
ACTGGGACAGCTACAACCATCCCTTCAGACAGGATCAGAAGAACTTAGATCATTATATAATACAGTAGCA
ACCCTCTATTGTGTGCATCAAAGGATAGAGATAAAAGACACCAAGGAAGCTTTAGACAAGATAGAGGAAG
AGCAAAACAAAAGTAAGACCACCGCACAGCAAGCGGCCGCTGATCTTCAGACCTGGAGGAGGAGATATGA
GGGACAATTGGAGAAGTGAATTATATAAATATAAAGTAGTAAAAATTGAACCATTAGGAGTAGCACCCAC
CAAGGCAAAGAGAAGAGTGGTGCAGAGAGAAAAAAGAGCAGTGGGAATAGGAGCTTTGTTCCTTGGGTTC
TTGGGAGCAGCAGGAAGCACTATGGGCGCAGCGTCAATGACGCTGACGGTACAGGCCAGACAATTATTGT
CTGGTATAGTGCAGCAGCAGAACAATTTGCTGAGGGCTATTGAGGCGCAACAGCATCTGTTGCAACTCAC
AGTCTGGGGCATCAAGCAGCTCCAGGCAAGAATCCTGGCTGTGGAAAGATACCTAAAGGATCAACAGCTC
CTGGGGATTTGGGGTTGCTCTGGAAAACTCATTTGCACCACTGCTGTGCCTTGGAATGCTAGTTGGAGTA
ATAAATCTCTGGAACAGATTTGGAATCACACGACCTGGATGGAGTGGGACAGAGAAATTAACAATTACAC
AAGCTTAATACACTCCTTAATTGAAGAATCGCAAAACCAGCAAGAAAAGAATGAACAAGAATTATTGGAA
TTAGATAAATGGGCAAGTTTGTGGAATTGGTTTAACATAACAAATTGGCTGTGGTATATAAAATTATTCA
TAATGATAGTAGGAGGCTTGGTAGGTTTAAGAATAGTTTTTGCTGTACTTTCTATAGTGAATAGAGTTAG
GCAGGGATATTCACCATTATCGTTTCAGACCCACCTCCCAACCCCGAGGGGACCCGACAGGCCCGAAGGA
ATAGAAGAAGAAGGTGGAGAGAGAGACAGAGACAGATCCATTCGATTAGTGAACGGATCGGCACTGCGTG
CGCCAATTCTGCAGACAAATGGCAGTATTCATCCACAATTTTAAAAGAAAAGGGGGGATTGGGGGGTACA
GTGCAGGGGAAAGAATAGTAGACATAATAGCAACAGACATACAAACTAAAGAATTACAAAAACAAATTAC
AAAAATTCAAAATTTTCGGGTTTATTACAGGGACAGCAGAGATCCAGTTTGGTTAGATCTCGAGTTTACC
ACTCCCTATCAGTGATAGAGAAAAGTGAAAGTCGAGTTTACCACTCCCTATCAGTGATAGAGAAAAGTGA
AAGTCGAGTTTACCACTCCCTATCAGTGATAGAGAAAAGTGAAAGTCGAGTTTACCACTCCCTATCAGTG
ATAGAGAAAAGTGAAAGTCGAGTTTACCACTCCCTATCAGTGATAGAGAAAAGTGAAAGTCGAGTTTACC
ACTCCCTATCAGTGATAGAGAAAAGTGAAAGTCGAGTTTACCACTCCCTATCAGTGATAGAGAAAAGTGA
AAGTCGAGCTCGGTACCCGGGTCGAGTAGGCGTGTACGGTGGGAGGCCTATATAAGCAGAGCTCGTTTAG
TGAACCGTCAGATCGCCTGGAGACGCCATCCACGCTGTTTTGACCTCCATAGAAGACACCGGGACCGATC
CAGCCTCCGCGGCCCCGAATTCGCCACCATGGGGCTCTGGGCGCTGCTGCCCAGCTGGGTTTCTACTACG
TTGCTACTGGCACTGACCGCTCTGCCCGCAGCCCTAGCTGCCAACAGTAGTGGCCGATGGTGGGGCATCG
TGAACATAGCCTCCTCCACGAACCTGTTGACGGATTCCAAGAGCCTGCAGCTGGTGCTCGAGCCCAGTCT
GCAGCTGCTGAGCCGCAAGCAGCGGCGACTGATCCGACAGAACCCGGGGATCCTGCACAGCGTGAGTGGA
GGGCTCCAGAGCGCCGTGCGAGAGTGCAAATGGCAATTCCGAAACCGCCGCTGGAACTGCCCCACTGCTC
CGGGGCCCCACCTCTTCGGCAAGATCGTCAACCGAGGCTGCCGAGAAACAGCGTTCATCTTCGCAATCAC
CTCCGCCGGGGTCACACATTCCGTGGCGCGCTCCTGCTCCGAAGGCTCCATCGAGTCCTGCACCTGCGAC
TACCGGCGGCGCGGCCCTGGGGGCCCCGACTGGCACTGGGGGGGCTGCAGTGACAACATCGATTTTGGTC
GCCTCTTTGGCCGAGAGTTCGTGGACTCCGGGGAGAAGGGGCGGGACCTACGCTTCCTCATGAACCTTCA
CAACAACGAGGCAGGGCGAACGACCGTGTTCTCTGAGATGCGCCAAGAGTGCAAATGCCACGGGATGTCC
GGCTCCTGCACGGTGCGCACGTGTTGGATGCGGCTGCCCACGCTGCGCGCTGTGGGCGACGTGCTGCGCG
ACCGCTTCGACGGTGCCTCCCGCGTCCTTTACGGCAACAGAGGCAGCAACCGCGCCTCGCGGGCGGAGCT
GCTGCGCCTGGAGCCCGAAGACCCCGCGCACAAGCCTCCCTCCCCTCACGACCTCGTCTACTTCGAGAAA
TCGCCCAACTTCTGCACGTACAGTGGCCGCCTGGGCACAGCTGGCACAGCTGGACGAGCTTGCAACAGCT
CGTCTCCCGCGCTGGACGGCTGTGAGCTGCTGTGCTGTGGCCGAGGCCACCGCACGCGCACGCAGCGCGT
CACGGAGCGCTGCAACTGCACCTTCCACTGGTGCTGCCACGTCAGCTGCCGCAACTGCACGCACACGCGC
GTTCTGCACGAGTGTCTATGAGCTAGCTAATTCGATATCAAGCTTATCGATAATCAACCTCTGGATTACA
AAATTTGTGAAAGATTGACTGGTATTCTTAACTATGTTGCTCCTTTTACGCTATGTGGATACGCTGCTTT
AATGCCTTTGTATCATGCTATTGCTTCCCGTATGGCTTTCATTTTCTCCTCCTTGTATAAATCCTGGTTG
CTGTCTCTTTATGAGGAGTTGTGGCCCGTTGTCAGGCAACGTGGCGTGGTGTGCACTGTGTTTGCTGACG
CAACCCCCACTGGTTGGGGCATTGCCACCACCTGTCAGCTCCTTTCCGGGACTTTCGCTTTCCCCCTCCC
TATTGCCACGGCGGAACTCATCGCCGCCTGCCTTGCCCGCTGCTGGACAGGGGCTCGGCTGTTGGGCACT
GACAATTCCGTGGTGTTGTCGGGGAAATCATCGTCCTTTCCTTGGCTGCTCGCCTGTGTTGCCACCTGGA
TTCTGCGCGGGACGTCCTTCTGCTACGTCCCTTCGGCCCTCAATCCAGCGGACCTTCCTTCCCGCGGCCT
GCTGCCGGCTCTGCGGCCTCTTCCGCGTCTTCGCCTTCGCCCTCAGACGAGTCGGATCTCCCTTTGGGCC
GCCTCCCCGCATCGATACCGTCGACCTCGAGACCTAGAAAAACATGGAGCAATCACAAGTAGCAATACAG
CAGCTACCAATGCTGATTGTGCCTGGCTAGAAGCACAAGAGGAGGAGGAGGTGGGTTTTCCAGTCACACC
TCAGGTACCTTTAAGACCAATGACTTACAAGGCAGCTGTAGATCTTAGCCACTTTTTAAAAGAAAAGGGG
GGACTGGAAGGGCTAATTCACTCCCAACGAAGACAAGATATCCTTGATCTGTGGATCTACCACACACAAG
GCTACTTCCCTGATTGGCAGAACTACACACCAGGGCCAGGGATCAGATATCCACTGACCTTTGGATGGTG
CTACAAGCTAGTACCAGTTGAGCAAGAGAAGGTAGAAGAAGCCAATGAAGGAGAGAACACCCGCTTGTTA
CACCCTGTGAGCCTGCATGGGATGGATGACCCGGAGAGAGAAGTATTAGAGTGGAGGTTTGACAGCCGCC
TAGCATTTCATCACATGGCCCGAGAGCTGCATCCGGACTGTACTGGGTCTCTCTGGTTAGACCAGATCTG
AGCCTGGGAGCTCTCTGGCTAACTAGGGAACCCACTGCTTAAGCCTCAATAAAGCTTGCCTTGAGTGCTT
CAAGTAGTGTGTGCCCGTCTGTTGTGTGACTCTGGTAACTAGAGATCCCTCAGACCCTTTTAGTCAGTGT
GGAAAATCTCTAGCAGGGCCCGTTTAAACCCGCTGATCAGCCTCGACTGTGCCTTCTAGTTGCCAGCCAT
CTGTTGTTTGCCCCTCCCCCGTGCCTTCCTTGACCCTGGAAGGTGCCACTCCCACTGTCCTTTCCTAATA
AAATGAGGAAATTGCATCGCATTGTCTGAGTAGGTGTCATTCTATTCTGGGGGGTGGGGTGGGGCAGGAC
AGCAAGGGGGAGGATTGGGAAGACAATAGCAGGCATGCTGGGGATGCGGTGGGCTCTATGGCTTCTGAGG
CGGAAAGAACCAGCTGGGGCTCTAGGGGGTATCCCC
[124 nt withheld, positions 5567-5690]
C
[91 nt withheld, positions 5692-5782]
A
[49 nt withheld, positions 5784-5832]
CCTTTGACGTTGGAGTCCACGTTCTTT
[37 nt withheld, positions 5860-5896]
ACCCTATCTCGGTCTATTCTTTTGATTTATAAGGGATTTTGCCGATTTCGGCCTATTGGTTAAAAAATGA
GCTGATTTAACAAAAATTTAACGCGAATTAATTCTGTGGAATGTGTGTCAGTTAGGGTGTGGAAAGTCCC
CAGGCTCCCCAGCAGGCAGAAGTATGCAAAGCATGCATCTCAATTAGTCAGCAACCAGGTGTGGAAAGTC
CCCAGGCTCCCCAGCAGGCAGAAGTATGCAAAGCATGCATCTCAATTAGTCAGCAACCATAGTCCCGCCC
CTAACTCCGCCCATCCCGCCCCTAACTCCGCCCAGTTCCGCCCATTCTCCGCCCCATGGCTGACTAATTT
TTTTTATTTATGCAGAGGCCGAGGCCGCCTCTGCCTCTGAGCTATTCCAGAAGTAGTGAGGAGGCTTTTT
TGGAGGCCTAGGCTTTTGCAAAAAGCTCCCGGGAGCTTGTATATCCATTTTCGGATCTGATCAGCACGTG
TTGACAATTAATCATCGGCATAGTATATCGGCATAGTATAATACGACAAGGTGAGGAACTAAACCATGGC
CAAGTTGACCAGTGCCGTTCCGGTGCTCACCGCGCGCGACGTCGCCGGAGCGGTCGAGTTCTGGACCGAC
CGGCTCGGGTTCTCCCGGGACTTCGTGGAGGACGACTTCGCCGGTGTGGTCCGGGACGACGTGACCCTGT
TCATCAGCGCGGTCCAGGACCAGGTGGTGCCGGACAACACCCTGGCCTGGGTGTGGGTGCGCGGCCTGGA
CGAGCTGTACGCCGAGTGGTCGGAGGTCGTGTCCACGAACTTCCGGGACGCCTCCGGGCCGGCCATGACC
GAGATCGGCGAGCAGCCGTGGGGGCGGGAGTTCGCCCTGCGCGACCCGGCCGGCAACTGCGTGCACTTCG
TGGCCGAGGAGCAGGACTGACACGTGCTACGAGATTTCGATTCCACCGCCGCCTTCTATGAAAGGTTGGG
CTTCGGAATCGTTTTCCGGGACGCCGGCTGGATGATCCTCCAGCGCGGGGATCTCATGCTGGAGTTCTTC
GCCCACCCCAACTTGTTTATTGCAGCTTATAATGGTTACAAATAAAGCAATAGCATCACAAATTTCACAA
ATAAAGCATTTTTTTCACTGCATTCTAGTTGTGGTTTGTCCAAACTCATCAATGTATCTTATCATGTCTG
TATACCGTCGACCTCTAGCTAGAGCTTGGCGTAATCATGGTCATAGCTGTTTCCTGTGTGAAATTGTTAT
CCGCTCACAATTCCACACAACATACGAGCCGGAAGCATAAAGTGTAAAGCCTGGGGTGCCTAATGAGTGA
GCTAACTCACATTAATTGCGTTGCGCTCACTGCCCGCTTTCCAGTCGGGAAACCTGTCGTGCCAGCTGCA
TTAATGAATCGGCCAACGCGCGGGGAGAGGCGGTTTGCGTATTGGGCGCTCTTCCGCTTCCTCGCTCACT
GACTCGCTGCGCTCGGTCGTTCGGCTGCGGCGAGCGGTATCAGCTCACTCAAAGGCGGTAATACGGTTAT
CCACAGAATCAGGGGATAACGCAGGAAAGAACATGTGAGCAAAAGGCCAGCAAAAGGCCAGGAACCGTAA
AAAGGCCGCGTTGCTGGCGTTTTTCCATAGGCTCCGCCCCCCTGACGAGCATCACAAAAATCGACGCTCA
AGTCAGAGGTGGCGAAACCCGACAGGACTATAAAGATACCAGGCGTTTCCCCCTGGAAGCTCCCTCGTGC
GCTCTCCTGTTCCGACCCTGCCGCTTACCGGATACCTGTCCGCCTTTCTCCCTTCGGGAAGCGTGGCGCT
TTCTCATAGCTCACGCTGTAGGTATCTCAGTTCGGTGTAGGTCGTTCGCTCCAAGCTGGGCTGTGTGCAC
GAACCCCCCGTTCAGCCCGACCGCTGCGCCTTATCCGGTAACTATCGTCTTGAGTCCAACCCGGTAAGAC
ACGACTTATCGCCACTGGCAGCAGCCACTGGTAACAGGATTAGCAGAGCGAGGTATGTAGGCGGTGCTAC
AGAGTTCTTGAAGTGGTGGCCTAACTACGGCTACACTAGAAGAACAGTATTTGGTATCTGCGCTCTGCTG
AAGCCAGTTACCTTCGGAAAAAGAGTTGGTAGCTCTTGATCCGGCAAACAAACCACCGCTGGTAGCGGTG
GTTTTTTTGTTTGCAAGCAGCAGATTACGCGCAGAAAAAAAGGATCTCAAGAAGATCCTTTGATCTTTTC
TACGGGGTCTGACGCTCAGTGGAACGAAAACTCACGTTAAGGGATTTTGGTCATGAGATTATCAAAAAGG
ATCTTCACCTAGATCCTTTTAAATTAAAAATGAAGTTTTAAATCAATCTAAAGTATATATGAGTAAACTT
GGTCTGACAGTTACCAATGCTTAATCAGTGAGGCACCTATCTCAGCGATCTGTCTATTTCGTTCATCCAT
AGTTGCCTGACTCCCCGTCGTGTAGATAACTACGATACGGGAGGGCTTACCATCTGGCCCCAGTGCTGCA
ATGATACCGCGAGACCCACGCTCACCGGCTCCAGATTTATCAGCAATAAACCAGCCAGCCGGAAGGGCCG
AGCGCAGAAGTGGTCCTGCAACTTTATCCGCCTCCATCCAGTCTATTAATTGTTGCCGGGAAGCTAGAGT
AAGTAGTTCGCCAGTTAATAGTTTGCGCAACGTTGTTGCCATTGCTACAGGCATCGTGGTGTCACGCTCG
TCGTTTGGTATGGCTTCATTCAGCTCCGGTTCCCAACGATCAAGGCGAGTTACATGATCCCCCATGTTGT
GCAAAAAAGCGGTTAGCTCCTTCGGTCCTCCGATCGTTGTCAGAAGTAAGTTGGCCGCAGTGTTATCACT
CATGGTTATGGCAGCACTGCATAATTCTCTTACTGTCATGCCATCCGTAAGATGCTTTTCTGTGACTGGT
GAGTACTCAACCAAGTCATTCTGAGAATAGTGTATGCGGCGACCGAGTTGCTCTTGCCCGGCGTCAATAC
GGGATAATACCGCGCCACATAGCAGAACTTTAAAAGTGCTCATCATTGGAAAACGTTCTTCGGGGCGAAA
ACTCTCAAGGATCTTACCGCTGTTGAGATCCAGTTCGATGTAACCCACTCGTGCACCCAACTGATCTTCA
GCATCTTTTACTTTCACCAGCGTTTCTGGGTGAGCAAAAACAGGAAGGCAAAATGCCGCAAAAAAGGGAA
TAAGGGCGACACGGAAATGTTGAATACTCATACTCTTCCTTTTTCAATATTATTGAAGCATTTATCAGGG
TTATTGTCTCATGAGCGGATACATATTTGAATGTATTTAGAAAAATAAACAAATAGGGGTTCCGCGCACA
TTTCCCCGAAAAGTGCCACCTGACGTCGACGGATCGGGAGATCTCCCGATCCCCTATGGTGCACTCTCAG
TACAATCTGCTCTGATGCCGCATAGTTAAGCCAGTATCTGCTCCCTGCTTGTGTGTTGGAGGTCGCTGAG
TAGTGCGCGAGCAAAATTTAAGCTACAACAAGGCAAGGCTTGACCGACAATTGCATGAAGAATCTGCTTA
GGGTTAGGCGTTTTGCGCTGCTTCGCGATGTACGGGCCAGATATA
