Features (pLannotate 1.2.2; 32 found; start..end, strand, type, name):
      7..386     +  enhancer       CMV enhancer: human cytomegalovirus immediate early enhancer
    387..586     +  promoter       CMV promoter: human cytomegalovirus (CMV) immediate early promoter
    604..784     +  LTR            5' LTR (truncated): truncated 5' long terminal repeat (LTR) from HIV-1
    831..956     +  misc_feature   HIV-1 Ψ: packaging signal of human immunodeficiency virus type 1
    940..1303    +  CDS            HIV-1 gag (fragment): gag protein from human immunodeficiency virus 1; gag
   1449..1682    +  misc_feature   RRE: The Rev response element (RRE) of HIV-1 allows for Rev-dependent mRNA export from the nucleus to the cytoplasm.
   2059..2159    +  CDS            Rev (fragment): human immunodeficiency virus 1 (HIV-1) Rev protein; rev; enhances nuclear export of unspliced and incompletely spliced viral mRNAs
   2209..2326    +  misc_feature   cPPT/CTS: central polypurine tract and central termination sequence of HIV-1
   2383..2653    +  protein_bind   tetracycline response element: contains seven copies of the tetracycline operator tetO tetracycline repressor TetR
   2664..2681    +  misc_feature   MCS (fragment): pUC18/19 multiple cloning site
   2686..2724    +  promoter       minimal CMV promoter: human cytomegalovirus (CMV) immediate early promoter
   2830..3939    +  CDS            Wnt1: WNT1_MOUSE - Also known as Int-1 From Mus musculus (Mouse).
   3950..3973    +  misc_feature   MCS (fragment): pBluescript multiple cloning site
   3973..4561    +  misc_feature   WPRE: woodchuck hepatitis virus posttranscriptional regulatory element
   4498..5079    +  CDS            nef (fragment): NEF_HV1H2 - Experimental evidence at protein level: Swiss-Prot protein existence level 1. Extracellular Nef protein targets CD4(+) T-lymphocytes for apoptosis by interacting with CXCR4 surface receptors. From Human immunodeficiency virus type 1 group M subtype B (isolate HXB2) (HIV-1).
   5086..5266    +  LTR            5' LTR (truncated): truncated 5' long terminal repeat (LTR) from HIV-1
   5298..5522    +  polyA_signal   bGH poly(A) signal: bovine growth hormone polyadenylation signal
   5526..5547    +  promoter       SV40 promoter (fragment): SV40 enhancer and early promoter
   5568..5996    +  rep_origin     f1 ori (sequence partly withheld): f1 bacteriophage origin of replication; arrow indicates direction of (+) strand synthesis
   6010..6339    +  promoter       SV40 promoter: SV40 enhancer and early promoter
   6387..6434    +  promoter       EM7 promoter: synthetic bacterial promoter&nbsp
   6453..6827    +  CDS            BleoR: antibiotic-binding protein; Sh ble from Streptoalloteichus hindustanus; confers resistance to bleomycin, phleomycin, and Zeocin™
   6837..6962    +  CDS            ble (fragment): BLE_KLEPN - Experimental evidence at protein level: Swiss-Prot protein existence level 1. Binding protein with a strong affinity to the bleomycin family of antibiotics. Binds to CL990; an antimitotic-antibiotic compound. From Klebsiella pneumoniae.
   6957..7078    +  polyA_signal   SV40 poly(A) signal: SV40 polyadenylation signal
   7151..7167    -  protein_bind   lac operator: The lac repressor binds to the lac operator to inhibit transcription in E. coli. This inhibition can be relieved by adding lactose or isopropyl-β-D-thiogalactopyranoside (IPTG). lac repressor encoded by lacI
   7175..7205    -  promoter       lac promoter: promoter for the E. coli lac operon
   7220..7241    -  protein_bind   CAP binding site: CAP binding activates transcription in the presence of cAMP. E. coli catabolite activator protein
   7254..7346    -  CDS            lacI (fragment): lac repressor; lacI; The lac repressor binds to the lac operator to inhibit transcription in E. coli. This inhibition can be relieved by adding lactose or isopropyl-β-D-thiogalactopyranoside (IPTG).
   7529..8117    -  rep_origin     ori: high-copy-number ColE1/pMB1/pBR322/pUC origin of replication
   8288..9148    -  CDS            AmpR: β-lactamase; bla; confers resistance to ampicillin, carbenicillin, and related antibiotics
   9149..9253    -  promoter       AmpR promoter: bla
   9312..9364    -  misc_feature   bom (fragment): basis of mobility region from pBR322
>Addgene plasmid #176486 | TetO-FUW-mWnt1 | addgene full sequence | sequence record 356784 | Addgene NGS Result
CGCGTTGACATTGATTATTGACTAGTTATTAATAGTAATCAATTACGGGGTCATTAGTTCATAGCCCATA
TATGGAGTTCCGCGTTACATAACTTACGGTAAATGGCCCGCCTGGCTGACCGCCCAACGACCCCCGCCCA
TTGACGTCAATAATGACGTATGTTCCCATAGTAACGCCAATAGGGACTTTCCATTGACGTCAATGGGTGG
AGTATTTACGGTAAACTGCCCACTTGGCAGTACATCAAGTGTATCATATGCCAAGTACGCCCCCTATTGA
CGTCAATGACGGTAAATGGCCCGCCTGGCATTATGCCCAGTACATGACCTTATGGGACTTTCCTACTTGG
CAGTACATCTACGTATTAGTCATCGCTATTACCATGGTGATGCGGTTTTGGCAGTACATCAATGGGCGTG
GATAGCGGTTTGACTCACGGGGATTTCCAAGTCTCCACCCCATTGACGTCAATGGGAGTTTGTTTTGGCA
CCAAAATCAACGGGACTTTCCAAAATGTCGTAACAACTCCGCCCCATTGACGCAAATGGGCGGTAGGCGT
GTACGGTGGGAGGTCTATATAAGCAGCGCGTTTTGCCTGTACTGGGTCTCTCTGGTTAGACCAGATCTGA
GCCTGGGAGCTCTCTGGCTAACTAGGGAACCCACTGCTTAAGCCTCAATAAAGCTTGCCTTGAGTGCTTC
AAGTAGTGTGTGCCCGTCTGTTGTGTGACTCTGGTAACTAGAGATCCCTCAGACCCTTTTAGTCAGTGTG
GAAAATCTCTAGCAGTGGCGCCCGAACAGGGACTTGAAAGCGAAAGGGAAACCAGAGGAGCTCTCTCGAC
GCAGGACTCGGCTTGCTGAAGCGCGCACGGCAAGAGGCGAGGGGCGGCGACTGGTGAGTACGCCAAAAAT
TTTGACTAGCGGAGGCTAGAAGGAGAGAGATGGGTGCGAGAGCGTCAGTATTAAGCGGGGGAGAATTAGA
TCGCGATGGGAAAAAATTCGGTTAAGGCCAGGGGGAAAGAAAAAATATAAATTAAAACATATAGTATGGG
CAAGCAGGGAGCTAGAACGATTCGCAGTTAATCCTGGCCTGTTAGAAACATCAGAAGGCTGTAGACAAAT
ACTGGGACAGCTACAACCATCCCTTCAGACAGGATCAGAAGAACTTAGATCATTATATAATACAGTAGCA
ACCCTCTATTGTGTGCATCAAAGGATAGAGATAAAAGACACCAAGGAAGCTTTAGACAAGATAGAGGAAG
AGCAAAACAAAAGTAAGACCACCGCACAGCAAGCGGCCGCTGATCTTCAGACCTGGAGGAGGAGATATGA
GGGACAATTGGAGAAGTGAATTATATAAATATAAAGTAGTAAAAATTGAACCATTAGGAGTAGCACCCAC
CAAGGCAAAGAGAAGAGTGGTGCAGAGAGAAAAAAGAGCAGTGGGAATAGGAGCTTTGTTCCTTGGGTTC
TTGGGAGCAGCAGGAAGCACTATGGGCGCAGCGTCAATGACGCTGACGGTACAGGCCAGACAATTATTGT
CTGGTATAGTGCAGCAGCAGAACAATTTGCTGAGGGCTATTGAGGCGCAACAGCATCTGTTGCAACTCAC
AGTCTGGGGCATCAAGCAGCTCCAGGCAAGAATCCTGGCTGTGGAAAGATACCTAAAGGATCAACAGCTC
CTGGGGATTTGGGGTTGCTCTGGAAAACTCATTTGCACCACTGCTGTGCCTTGGAATGCTAGTTGGAGTA
ATAAATCTCTGGAACAGATTTGGAATCACACGACCTGGATGGAGTGGGACAGAGAAATTAACAATTACAC
AAGCTTAATACACTCCTTAATTGAAGAATCGCAAAACCAGCAAGAAAAGAATGAACAAGAATTATTGGAA
TTAGATAAATGGGCAAGTTTGTGGAATTGGTTTAACATAACAAATTGGCTGTGGTATATAAAATTATTCA
TAATGATAGTAGGAGGCTTGGTAGGTTTAAGAATAGTTTTTGCTGTACTTTCTATAGTGAATAGAGTTAG
GCAGGGATATTCACCATTATCGTTTCAGACCCACCTCCCAACCCCGAGGGGACCCGACAGGCCCGAAGGA
ATAGAAGAAGAAGGTGGAGAGAGAGACAGAGACAGATCCATTCGATTAGTGAACGGATCGGCACTGCGTG
CGCCAATTCTGCAGACAAATGGCAGTATTCATCCACAATTTTAAAAGAAAAGGGGGGATTGGGGGGTACA
GTGCAGGGGAAAGAATAGTAGACATAATAGCAACAGACATACAAACTAAAGAATTACAAAAACAAATTAC
AAAAATTCAAAATTTTCGGGTTTATTACAGGGACAGCAGAGATCCAGTTTGGTTAGATCTCGAGTTTACC
ACTCCCTATCAGTGATAGAGAAAAGTGAAAGTCGAGTTTACCACTCCCTATCAGTGATAGAGAAAAGTGA
AAGTCGAGTTTACCACTCCCTATCAGTGATAGAGAAAAGTGAAAGTCGAGTTTACCACTCCCTATCAGTG
ATAGAGAAAAGTGAAAGTCGAGTTTACCACTCCCTATCAGTGATAGAGAAAAGTGAAAGTCGAGTTTACC
ACTCCCTATCAGTGATAGAGAAAAGTGAAAGTCGAGTTTACCACTCCCTATCAGTGATAGAGAAAAGTGA
AAGTCGAGCTCGGTACCCGGGTCGAGGTAGGCGTGTACGGTGGGAGGCCTATATAAGCAGAGCTCGTTTA
GTGAACCGTCAGATCGCCTGGAGACGCCATCCACGCTGTTTTGACCTCCATAGAAGACACCGGGACCGAT
CCAGCCTCCGCGGCCCCGAATTCGCCACCATGGGGCTCTGGGCGCTGCTGCCCAGCTGGGTTTCTACTAC
GTTGCTACTGGCACTGACCGCTCTGCCCGCAGCCCTAGCTGCCAACAGTAGTGGCCGATGGTGGGGCATC
GTGAACATAGCCTCCTCCACGAACCTGTTGACGGATTCCAAGAGCCTGCAGCTGGTGCTCGAGCCCAGTC
TGCAGCTGCTGAGCCGCAAGCAGCGGCGACTGATCCGACAGAACCCGGGGATCCTGCACAGCGTGAGTGG
AGGGCTCCAGAGCGCCGTGCGAGAGTGCAAATGGCAATYCCGAAACCGCCGCTGGAACTGCCCCACTGCT
CCGGGGCCCCACCTCTTCGGCAAGATCGTCAACCGAGGCTGCCGAGAAACAGCGTTCATCTTCGCAATCA
CCTCCGCCGGGGTCACACATTCCGTGGCGCGCTCCTGCTCCGAAGGCTCCATCGAGTCCTGCACCTGCGA
CTACCGGCGGCGCGGCCCTGGGGGCCCCGACTGGCACTGGGGGGGCTGCAGTGACAACATCGATTTTGGT
CGCCTCTTTGGCCGAGAGTTCGTGGACTCCGGGGAGAAGGGGCGGGACCTACGCTTCCTCATGAACCTTC
ACAACAACGAGGCAGGGCGAACGACCGTGTTCTCTGAGATGCGCCAAGAGTGCAAATGCCACGGGATGTC
CGGCTCCTGCACGGTGCGCACGTGTTGGATGCGGCTGCCCACGCTGCGCGCTGTGGGCGACGTGCTGCGC
RACCGCTTCGACGGTGCCTCCCGCGTCCTTTACGGCAACAGAGGCAGCAACCGCGCCTCGCGGGCGGAGC
TGCTGCGCCTGGAGCCCGAAGACCCCGCGCACAAGCCTCCCTCCCCTCACGACCTCGTCTACTTCGAGAA
ATCGCCCAACTTCTGCACGTACAGTGGCCGCCTGGGCACAGCTGGCACAGCTGGACGAGCTTGCAACAGC
TCGTCTCCCGCGCTGGACGGCTGTGAGCTGCTGTGCTGTGGCCGAGGCCACCGCACGCGCACGCAGCGCG
TCACGGAGCGCTGCAACTGCACCTTCCACTGGTGCTGCCACGTCAGCTGCCGCAACTGCACGCACACGCG
CGTTCTGCACGAGTGTCTATGAGCTAGCTAATTCGATATCAAGCTTATCGATAATCAACCTCTGGATTAC
AAAATTTGTGAAAGATTGACTGGTATTCTTAACTATGTTGCTCCTTTTACGCTATGTGGATACGCTGCTT
TAATGCCTTTGTATCATGCTATTGCTTCCCGTATGGCTTTCATTTTCTCCTCCTTGTATAAATCCTGGTT
GCTGTCTCTTTATGAGGAGTTGTGGCCCGTTGTCAGGCAACGTGGCGTGGTGTGCACTGTGTTTGCTGAC
GCAACCCCCACTGGTTGGGGCATTGCCACCACCTGTCAGCTCCTTTCCGGGACTTTCGCTTTCCCCCTCC
CTATTGCCACGGCGGAACTCATCGCCGCCTGCCTTGCCCGCTGCTGGACAGGGGCTCGGCTGTTGGGCAC
TGACAATTCCGTGGTGTTGTCGGGGAAATCATCGTCCTTTCCTTGGCTGCTCGCCTGTGTTGCCACCTGG
ATTCTGCGCGGGACGTCCTTCTGCTACGTCCCTTCGGCCCTCAATCCAGCGGACCTTCCTTCCCGCGGCC
TGCTGCCGGCTCTGCGGCCTCTTCCGCGTCTTCGCCTTCGCCCTCAGACGAGTCGGATCTCCCTTTGGGC
CGCCTCCCCGCATCGATACCGTCGACCTCGAGACCTAGAAAAACATGGAGCAATCACAAGTAGCAATACA
GCAGCTACCAATGCTGATTGTGCCTGGCTAGAAGCACAAGAGGAGGAGGAGGTGGGTTTTCCAGTCACAC
CTCAGGTACCTTTAAGACCAATGACTTACAAGGCAGCTGTAGATCTTAGCCACTTTTTAAAAGAAAAGGG
GGGACTGGAAGGGCTAATTCACTCCCAACGAAGACAAGATATCCTTGATCTGTGGATCTACCACACACAA
GGCTACTTCCCTGATTGGCAGAACTACACACCAGGGCCAGGGATCAGATATCCACTGACCTTTGGATGGT
GCTACAAGCTAGTACCAGTTGAGCAAGAGAAGGTAGAAGAAGCCAATGAAGGAGAGAACACCCGCTTGTT
ACACCCTGTGAGCCTGCATGGGATGGATGACCCGGAGAGAGAAGTATTAGAGTGGAGGTTTGACAGCCGC
CTAGCATTTCATCACATGGCCCGAGAGCTGCATCCGGACTGTACTGGGTCTCTCTGGTTAGACCAGATCT
GAGCCTGGGAGCTCTCTGGCTAACTAGGGAACCCACTGCTTAAGCCTCAATAAAGCTTGCCTTGAGTGCT
TCAAGTAGTGTGTGCCCGTCTGTTGTGTGACTCTGGTAACTAGAGATCCCTCAGACCCTTTTAGTCAGTG
TGGAAAATCTCTAGCAGGGCCCGTTTAAACCCGCTGATCAGCCTCGACTGTGCCTTCTAGTTGCCAGCCA
TCTGTTGTTTGCCCCTCCCCCGTGCCTTCCTTGACCCTGGAAGGTGCCACTCCCACTGTCCTTTCCTAAT
AAAATGAGGAAATTGCATCGCATTGTCTGAGTAGGTGTCATTCTATTCTGGGGGGTGGGGTGGGGCAGGA
CAGCAAGGGGGAGGATTGGGAAGACAATAGCAGGCATGCTGGGGATGCGGTGGGCTCTATGGCTTCTGAG
GCGGAAAGAACCAGCTGGGGCTCTAGGGGGTATCCCC
[124 nt withheld, positions 5568-5691]
C
[91 nt withheld, positions 5693-5783]
A
[49 nt withheld, positions 5785-5833]
CCTTTGACGTTGGAGTCCACGTTCTTT
[37 nt withheld, positions 5861-5897]
ACCCTATCTCGGTCTATTCTTTTGATTTATAAGGGATTTTGCCGATTTCGGCCTATTGGTTAAAAAATGA
GCTGATTTAACAAAAATTTAACGCGAATTAATTCTGTGGAATGTGTGTCAGTTAGGGTGTGGAAAGTCCC
CAGGCTCCCCAGCAGGCAGAAGTATGCAAAGCATGCATCTCAATTAGTCAGCAACCAGGTGTGGAAAGTC
CCCAGGCTCCCCAGCAGGCAGAAGTATGCAAAGCATGCATCTCAATTAGTCAGCAACCATAGTCCCGCCC
CTAACTCCGCCCATCCCGCCCCTAACTCCGCCCAGTTCCGCCCATTCTCCGCCCCATGGCTGACTAATTT
TTTTTATTTATGCAGAGGCCGAGGCCGCCTCTGCCTCTGAGCTATTCCAGAAGTAGTGAGGAGGCTTTTT
TGGAGGCCTAGGCTTTTGCAAAAAGCTCCCGGGAGCTTGTATATCCATTTTCGGATCTGATCAGCACGTG
TTGACAATTAATCATCGGCATAGTATATCGGCATAGTATAATACGACAAGGTGAGGAACTAAACCATGGC
CAAGTTGACCAGTGCCGTTCCGGTGCTCACCGCGCGCGACGTCGCCGGAGCGGTCGAGTTCTGGACCGAC
CGGCTCGGGTTCTCCCGGGACTTCGTGGAGGACGACTTCGCCGGTGTGGTCCGGGACGACGTGACCCTGT
TCATCAGCGCGGTCCAGGACCAGGTGGTGCCGGACAACACCCTGGCCTGGGTGTGGGTGCGCGGCCTGGA
CGAGCTGTACGCCGAGTGGTCGGAGGTCGTGTCCACGAACTTCCGGGACGCCTCCGGGCCGGCCATGACC
GAGATCGGCGAGCAGCCGTGGGGGCGGGAGTTCGCCCTGCGCGACCCGGCCGGCAACTGCGTGCACTTCG
TGGCCGAGGAGCAGGACTGACACGTGCTACGAGATTTCGATTCCACCGCCGCCTTCTATGAAAGGTTGGG
CTTCGGAATCGTTTTCCGGGACGCCGGCTGGATGATCCTCCAGCGCGGGGATCTCATGCTGGAGTTCTTC
GCCCACCCCAACTTGTTTATTGCAGCTTATAATGGTTACAAATAAAGCAATAGCATCACAAATTTCACAA
ATAAAGCATTTTTTTCACTGCATTCTAGTTGTGGTTTGTCCAAACTCATCAATGTATCTTATCATGTCTG
TATACCGTCGACCTCTAGCTAGAGCTTGGCGTAATCATGGTCATAGCTGTTTCCTGTGTGAAATTGTTAT
CCGCTCACAATTCCACACAACATACGAGCCGGAAGCATAAAGTGTAAAGCCTGGGGTGCCTAATGAGTGA
GCTAACTCACATTAATTGCGTTGCGCTCACTGCCCGCTTTCCAGTCGGGAAACCTGTCGTGCCAGCTGCA
TTAATGAATCGGCCAACGCGCGGGGAGAGGCGGTTTGCGTATTGGGSGCTCTTCCGCTTCCTCGCTCACT
GACTCGCTGCGCTCGGTCGTTCGGCTGCGGCGAGCGGTATCAGCTCACTCAAAGGCGGTAATACGGTTAT
CCACAGAATCAGGGGATAACGCAGGAAAGAACATGTGAGCAAAAGGCCAGCAAAAGGCCAGGAACCGTAA
AAAGGCCGCGTTGCTGGCGTTTTTCCATAGGCTCCGCCCCCCTGACGAGCATCACAAAAATCGACGCTCA
AGTCAGAGGTGGCGAAACCCGACAGGACTATAAAGATACCAGGCGTTTCCCCCTGGAAGCTCCCTCGTGC
GCTCTCCTGTTCCGACCCTGCCGCTTACCGGATACCTGTCCGCCTTTCTCCCTTCGGGAAGCGTGGCGCT
TTCTCATAGCTCACGCTGTAGGTATCTCAGTTCGGTGTAGGTCGTTCGCTCCAAGCTGGGCTGTGTGCAC
GAACCCCCCGTTCAGCCCGACCGCTGCGCCTTATCCGGTAACTATCGTCTTGAGTCCAACCCGGTAAGAC
ACGACTTATCGCCACTGGCAGCAGCCACTGGTAACAGGATTAGCAGAGCGAGGTATGTAGGCGGTGCTAC
AGAGTTCTTGAAGTGGTGGCCTAACTACGGCTACACTAGAAGAACAGTATTTGGTATCTGCGCTCTGCTG
AAGCCAGTTACCTTCGGAAAAAGAGTTGGTAGCTCTTGATCCGGCAAACAAACCACCGCTGGTAGCGGTG
GTTTTTTTGTTTGCAAGCAGCAGATTACGCGCAGAAAAAAAGGATCTCAAGAAGATCCTTTGATCTTTTC
TACGGGGTCTGACGCTCAGTGGAACGAAAACTCACGTTAAGGGATTTTGGTCATGAGATTATCAAAAAGG
ATCTTCACCTAGATCCTTTTAAATTAAAAATGAAGTTTTAAATCAATCTAAAGTATATATGAGTAAACTT
GGTCTGACAGTTACCAATGCTTAATCAGTGAGGCACCTATCTCAGCGATCTGTCTATTTCGTTCATCCAT
AGTTGCCTGACTCCCCGTCGTGTAGATAACTACGATACGGGAGGGCTTACCATCTGGCCCCAGTGCTGCA
ATGATACCGCGAGACCCACGCTCACCGGCTCCAGATTTATCAGCAATAAACCAGCCAGCCGGAAGGGCCG
AGCGCAGAAGTGGTCCTGCAACTTTATCCGCCTCCATCCAGTCTATTAATTGTTGCCGGGAAGCTAGAGT
AAGTAGTTCGCCAGTTAATAGTTTGCGCAACGTTGTTGCCATTGCTACAGGCATCGTGGTGTCACGCTCG
TCGTTTGGTATGGCTTCATTCAGCTCCGGTTCCCAACGATCAAGGCGAGTTACATGATCCCCCATGTTGT
GCAAAAAAGCGGTTAGCTCCTTCGGTCCTCCGATCGTTGTCAGAAGTAAGTTGGCCGCAGTGTTATCACT
CATGGTTATGGCAGCACTGCATAATTCTCTTACTGTCATGCCATCCGTAAGATGCTTTTCTGTGACTGGT
GAGTACTCAACCAAGTCATTCTGAGAATAGTGTATGCGGCGACCGAGTTGCTCTTGCCCGGCGTCAATAC
GGGATAATACCGCGCCACATAGCAGAACTTTAAAAGTGCTCATCATTGGAAAACGTTCTTCGGGGCGAAA
ACTCTCAAGGATCTTACCGCTGTTGAGATCCAGTTCGATGTAACCCACTCGTGCACCCAACTGATCTTCA
GCATCTTTTACTTTCACCAGCGTTTCTGGGTGAGCAAAAACAGGAAGGCAAAATGCCGCAAAAAAGGGAA
TAAGGGCGACACGGAAATGTTGAATACTCATACTCTTCCTTTTTCAATATTATTGAAGCATTTATCAGGG
TTATTGTCTCATGAGCGGATACATATTTGAATGTATTTAGAAAAATAAACAAATAGGGGTTCCGCGCACA
TTTCCCCGAAAAGTGCCACCTGACGTCGACGGATCGGGAGATCTCCCGATCCCCTATGGTGCACTCTCAG
TACAATCTGCTCTGATGCCGCATAGTTAAGCCAGTATCTGCTCCCTGCTTGTGTGTTGGAGGTCGCTGAG
TAGTGCGCGAGCAAAATTTAAGCTACAACAAGGCAAGGCTTGACCGACAATTGCATGAAGAATCTGCTTA
GGGTTAGGCGTTTTGCGCTGCTTCGCGATGTACGGGCCAGATATA
